Addgene plasmid #70655: lentiCRISPR - C9orf114 sgRNA 1
Purpose: Expresses human codon-optimized Cas9 protein and puromycin resistance from EFS promoter and a C9orf114 targeting synthetic single-guide RNA (sgRNA) element from U6 promoter. Lentiviral backbone.
Depositing lab: David Sabatini. Depositing organization: Whitehead Institute for Biomedical Research. Publication: Identification and characterization of essential genes in the human genome. Wang T, Birsoy K, Hughes NW, Krupczak KM, Post Y, Wei JJ, Lander ES, Sabatini DM. Science. 2015 Oct 15. pii: aac7041. 10.1126/science.aac7041 PubMed 26472758.
Backbone
  Vector backbone: lentiCRISPR v1
  Vector type: Mammalian Expression, Lentiviral, CRISPR
Growth in bacteria
  Bacterial resistance: Ampicillin, 100 μg/mL
  Growth temperature: 37°C
  Growth strain: NEB Stable
  Copy number: Unknown
Gene/Insert
  Gene/Insert name: sgRNA against C9orf114
  gRNA/shRNA sequence: GCGGCAGAGAAGGAGGACCG
Terms and licenses: Academic/Nonprofit Terms; Industry Terms: Not Available to Industry
How to cite: lentiCRISPR - C9orf114 sgRNA 1 was a gift from David Sabatini (Addgene plasmid # 70655 ; http://n2t.net/addgene:70655 ; RRID:Addgene_70655)
