[The description below was written by a language model from this plasmid's Addgene catalogue record.]
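Description:
lentiCRISPR - C9orf114 sgRNA 1 is an all-in-one lentiviral CRISPR plasmid built on the lentiCRISPR v1 backbone and intended for mammalian expression. It carries both components needed for Cas9-mediated genome editing on a single transfer vector. A human codon-optimized Cas9 coding sequence is expressed together with a puromycin resistance gene from the EFS promoter (a compact, intron-less form of the EF-1α promoter). A U6 RNA polymerase III promoter drives a synthetic single-guide RNA whose spacer is directed against the human gene C9orf114. The "sgRNA 1" in the name implies that this is one of several guides designed against the same gene. In bacteria the plasmid is selected with ampicillin. The record lists a recombination-deficient strain for propagation, which is the usual choice for lentiviral plasmids because their repeated LTR sequences are prone to rearrangement. The copy number is given as unknown.

Because the backbone is lentiviral, the cassette can be packaged into viral particles and integrated stably into the genome of target cells. Transduced cells can then be enriched with puromycin. In those cells, Cas9 is guided to the C9orf114 locus, where it cuts the DNA; error-prone repair of such breaks typically produces loss-of-function alleles. The associated study concerned the identification and characterization of essential genes in the human genome, so this construct fits the role of a single-gene knockout reagent for examining C9orf114. No feature table was supplied. Details such as the origin of replication, the LTR configuration, any tags on Cas9, and how Cas9 and the puromycin marker are linked are therefore not stated in the record.
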