>Addgene plasmid #70655 | lentiCRISPR - C9orf114 sgRNA 1 | addgene partial sequence | sequence record 128373 | hU6-F 5'-GAGGGCCTATTTCCCATGATT-3'
AGGCTGTTAGAGAGATAATTAGAATTAATTTGACTGTAAACACAAAGATATTAGTACAAAATACGTGACG
TAGAAAGTAATAATTTCTTGGGTAGTTTGCAGTTTTAAAATTATGTTTTAAAATGGACTATCATATGCTT
ACCGTAACTTGAAAGTATTTCGATTTCTTGGCTTTATATATCTTGTGGAAAGGACGAAACACCGCGGCAG
AGAAGGAGGACCGGTTTTAGAGCTAGAAATAGCAAGTTAAAATAAGGCTAGTCCGTTATCAACTTGAAAA
AGTGGCACCGAGTCGGTGCTTTTTTGAATTCTAGATCTTGAGACAAATGGCAGTATTCATCCACAATTTT
AAAAGAAAAGGGGGGATTGGGGGGTACAGTGCAGGGGAAAGAATAGTAGACATAATAGCAACAGACATAC
AAACTAAAGAATTACAAAAACAAATTACAAAAATTCAAAATTTTCGGGTTTATTACAGGGACAGCAGAGA
TCCACTTTGGCGCCGGCTCGAGTGGCTCCGGTGCCCGTCAGTGGGCAGAGCGCACATCGCCCACAGTCCC
CGAGAAGTTGGGGGGAGGGGTCGGCAATTGAACCGGTGCCTAGAGAAGGTGGCGCGGGGTAAACTGGGAA
AGTGATGTCGTGTACTGGCTCCGCCTTTTTCCCGAGGGTGGGGGAGAACCGTATATAAGTGCAGTAGTCG
CCGTGAACGTTCTTTTTCGCAACGGGTTTGCCGCCAGAACACAGGTGTCGTGACGCGGGATCCGCCACCA
TGGATTACAAAGACGATGACGATAAGATGGCCCCAAAGAAGAAGCGGAAGGTCGGTATCCACGGAGTCCC
AGCAGCCGACAAGAAGTACAGCATCGGCCTGGACATCGGCACCAACTCTGTGGGCTGGGCCGTGATCACC
GACGAGTACAAGGTGCCCAGCAAGAAATTCA
