>Addgene plasmid #70655 | lentiCRISPR - C9orf114 sgRNA 1 | addgene partial sequence | sequence record 128374 | hSpCas9-R1 5'-CGCTCGTGCTTCTTATCCTC-3'
GTCTGTGGAAGAAGCTGTCGTCCACCTTGGCCATCTCGTTGCTGAAGATCTCTTGCAGATAGCAGATCCG
GTTCTTCCGTCTGGTGTATCTTCTTCTGGCGGTTCTCTTCAGCCGGGTGGCCTCGGCTGTTTCGCCGCTG
TCGAACAGCAGGGCTCCGATCAGGTTCTTCTTGATGCTGTGCCGGTCGGTGTTGCCCAGCACCTTGAATT
TCTTGCTGGGCACCTTGTACTCGTCGGTGATCACGGCCCAGCCCACAGAGTTGGTGCCGATGTCCAGGCC
GATGCTGTACTTCTTGTCGGCTGCTGGGACTCCGTGGATACCGACCTTCCGCTTCTTCTTTGGGGCCATC
TTATCGTCATCGTCTTTGTAATCCATGGTGGCGGATCCCGCGTCACGACACCTGTGTTCTGGCGGCAAAC
CCGTTGCGAAAAAGAACGTTCACGGCGACTACTGCACTTATATACGGTTCTCCCCCACCCTCGGGAAAAA
GGCGGAGCCAGTACACGACATCACTTTCCCAGTTTACCCCGCGCCACCTTCTCTAGGCACCGGTTCAATT
GCCGACCCCTCCCCCCAACTTCTCGGGGACTGTGGGCGATGTGCGCTCTGCCCACTGACGGGCACCGGAG
CCACTCGAGCCGGCGCCAAAGTGGATCTCTGCTGTCCCTGTAATAAACCCGAAAATTTTGAATTTTTGTA
ATTTGTTTTTGTAATTCTTTAGTTTGTATGTCTGTTGCTATTATGTCTACTATTCTTTCCCCTGCACTGT
ACCCCCCAATCCCCCCTTTTCTTTTAAAATTGTGGATGAATACTGCCATTTGTCTCAAGATCTAGAATTC
AAAAAAGCACCGACTCGGTGCCACTTTTTCAAGTTGATAACGGACTAGCCTTATTTTAACTTGCTATTTC
TAGCTCTAAAACCGGTCCTCCTTCTCTGCCGCGGTGTTTCGTCCTTTCCACAAGATATATAAAGCCAAGA
AATCGAAATACTTTCAAGTTACGGTAA
