>Addgene plasmid #70655 | lentiCRISPR - C9orf114 sgRNA 1 | analyzer sequence | sequence record 128371
CTGTTAGAGAGATAATTAGAATTAATTTGACTGTAAACACAAAGATATTAGTACAAAATACGTGACGTAG
AAAGTAATAATTTCTTGGGTAGTTTGCAGTTTTAAAATTATGTTTTAAAATGGACTATCATATGCTTACC
GTAACTTGAAAGTATTTCGATTTCTTGGCTTTATATATCTTGTGGAAAGGACGAAACACCGCGGCAGAGA
AGGAGGACCGGTTTTAGAGCTAGAAATAGCAAGTTAAAATAAGGCTAGTCCGTTATCAACTTGAAAAAGT
GGCACCGAGTCGGTGCTTTTTTGAATTCTAGATCTTGAGACAAATGGCAGTATTCATCCACAATTTTAAA
AGAAAAGGGGGGATTGGGGGGTACAGTGCAGGGGAAAGAATAGTAGACATAATAGCAACAGACATACAAA
CTAAAGAATTACAAAAACAAATTACAAAAATTCAAAATTTTCGGGTTTATTACAGGGACAGCAGAGATCC
ACTTTGGCGCCGGCTCGAGTGGCTCCGGTGCCCGTCAGTGGGCAGAGCGCACATCGCCCACAGTCCCCGA
GAAGTTGGGGGGAGGGGTCGGCAATTGAACCGGTGCCTAGAGAAGGTGGCGCGGGGTAAACTGGGAAAGT
GATGTCGTGTACTGGCTCCGCC
